>Addgene plasmid #25359 | UHRF1 | depositor partial sequence | sequence record 11833 | Author sequence
GAGCCCTACAGTCTCACGGCCCAGCAGAGCAGCCTCATCAGAGAGGACAAGAGCAACGCCAAGCTGTGGA
ATGAGGTCCTGGCGTCACTCAAGGACCGGCCGGCGAGCGGCAGCCCGTTCCAGTTGTTCCTGAGTAAAGT
GGAGGAGACGTTCCAGTGTATCTGCTGTCAGGAGCTGGTGTTCCGGCCCATCACGACCGTGTGCCAGCAC
AACGTGTGCAAGGACTGCCTGGACAGATCCTTTCGGGCACAGGTGTTCAGCTGCCCTGCCTGCCGCTACG
ACCTGGGCCGCAGCTATGCCATGCAGGTGAACCAGCCTCTGCAGACCGTCCTCAACCAGCTCTTCCCCGG
CTACGGCAATGGCCGG
