>Addgene plasmid #25359 | UHRF1 | addgene partial sequence | sequence record 42050 | T7 5'-TAATACGACTCACTATAGGG-3'
TTCCCTCTGAATATTTTGTTTACTTTAAGAAGGAGATATACCATGGGCAGCAGCCATCATCATCATCATC
ACAGCAGCGGCCTGGTTCCGCGTGGTAGTGAGCCCTACAGTCTCACGGCCCAGCAGAGCAGCCTCATCAG
AGAGGACAAGAGCAACGCCAAGCTGTGGAATGAGGTCCTGGCGTCACTCAAGGACCGGCCGGCGAGCGGC
AGCCCGTTCCAGTTGTTCCTGAGTAAAGTGGAGGAGACGTTCCAGTGTATCTGCTGTCAGGAGCTGGTGT
TCCGGCCCATCACGACCGTGTGCCAGCACAACGTGTGCAAGGACTGCCTGGACAGATCCTTTCGGGCACA
GGTGTTCAGCTGCCCTGCCTGCCGCTACGACCTGGGCCGCAGCTATGCCATGCAGGTGAACCAGCCTCTG
CAGACCGTCCTCAACCAGCTCTTCCCCGGCTACGGCAATGGCCGGTGATGACGAAGCTTGCGGCCGCACT
CGAGCACCACCACCACCACCACTGAGATCCGGCTGCTAACAAAGCCCGAAAGGAAGCTGAGTTGGCTGCT
GCCACCGCTGAGCAATAACTAGCATAACCCCTTGGGGCCTCTAAACGGGTCTTGAGGGGTTTTTTGCTGA
AAGGAGGAACTATATCCGGATTGGCGAATGGGACGCGCCCTGTAGCGGCGCATTAAGCGCGGCGGGTGTG
GTGGTTAC
