[The description below was written by a language model from this plasmid's Addgene catalogue record.]
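Description:
UHRF1 is a bacterial expression plasmid built on pET28a-LIC, a ligation-independent-cloning derivative of the pET28a vector produced by a structural genomics group. It is selected with kanamycin and is recorded as low copy, with propagation in a standard cloning strain. The record does not list the promoter explicitly, but the sequencing primers given (T7 forward and T7 terminator) are consistent with the usual pET arrangement, in which the insert sits between a T7 promoter and T7 terminator and is expressed in hosts that supply T7 RNA polymerase. No feature table accompanies the entry, so the origin of replication and other backbone elements cannot be confirmed from the record itself.

The insert is a 366 bp fragment of human UHRF1 (also known as ICBP90 or Np95) encoding amino acid residues 672–793, which corresponds to the C-terminal RING domain of the protein rather than the full open reading frame. It is fused at its N terminus to a His tag followed by a thrombin cleavage site, allowing metal-affinity purification of the recombinant domain and subsequent removal of the tag by protease digestion. The cloning sites are not recorded, and although the cloning method field says restriction enzyme, the backbone name indicates a LIC-compatible vector.

The stated purpose is bacterial production of the protein fragment for structure determination, and the depositor links the construct to a deposited crystal structure of the UHRF1 RING domain. It is therefore suited to preparing purified RING domain for structural, biophysical or in vitro biochemical work rather than for studies requiring full-length UHRF1.
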