Addgene plasmid #25359: UHRF1
Purpose: Bacterial expression for structure determination; may not be full ORF
Depositing lab: Cheryl Arrowsmith. Depositing organization: University of Toronto.
Backbone
  Vector backbone: pET28a-LIC
  Backbone manufacturer: SGC
  Backbone size w/o insert (bp): 7328
  Vector type: Bacterial Expression
Growth in bacteria
  Bacterial resistance: Kanamycin, 50 μg/mL
  Growth temperature: 37°C
  Growth strain: DH5alpha
  Copy number: Low Copy
Gene/Insert
  Gene/Insert name: ubh12.672.793 (alt names: PDB: 3FL2; UHRF1, RING domain)
  Species: H. sapiens (human)
  Insert size (bp): 366
  Mutation: amino acid residues 672-793.
  GenBank ID: NP_037414
  Entrez Gene: UHRF1 (a.k.a. ICBP90, Np95, RNF106, TDRD22, hNP95, hUHRF1, huNp95)
  Tag / fusion protein: His with thrombin cleavage site (N terminal on insert)
  Cloning method: Restriction Enzyme; 5′ cloning site NA (unknown if destroyed); 3′ cloning site NA (unknown if destroyed)
  Sequencing primers: 5′ T7; 3′ T7-term
Terms and licenses: Academic/Nonprofit Terms; Industry Terms: Not Available to Industry
Depositor comments: PDB: 3FL2. http://www.thesgc.org/structures/3FL2/
How to cite: UHRF1 was a gift from Cheryl Arrowsmith (Addgene plasmid # 25359 ; http://n2t.net/addgene:25359 ; RRID:Addgene_25359)
